>Addgene plasmid #149469 | pKVR5 | addgene full sequence | sequence record 311992 | Addgene NGS Result
GGTGGCACTTTTCGGGGATCGTGGAAACGATAGGCCTATGCCATGCGGGTCAAGGCGACTTCCGGCAAGC
TATACGCGCCCTAGAATTGTCAATTTTAATCCTCTGTTTATCGGCAGTTCGTAGAGCGCGCCGTGCGTCC
CGAGCGATACTGAGCGAAGCAAGTGCGTCGAGCAGTGCCCGCTTGTTCCTGAAATGCCAGTAAAGCGCTG
GCTGCTGAACCCCCAGCCGGAACTGACCCCACAAGGCCCTAGCGTTTGCAATGCACCAGGTCATCATTGA
CCCAGGCGTGTTCCACCAGGCCGCTGCCTCGCAACTCTTCGCAGGCTTCGCCGACCTGCTCGCGCCACTT
CTTCACGCGGGTGGAATCCGATCCGCACATGAGGCGGAAGGTTTCCAGCTTGAGCGGGTACGGCTCCCGG
TGCGAGCTGAAATAGTCGAACATCCGTCGGGCCGTCGGCGACAGCTTGCGGTACTTCTCCCATATGAATT
TCGTGTAGTGGTCGCCAGCAAACAGCACGACGATTTCCTCGTCGATCAGGACCTGGCAACGGGACGTTTT
CTTGCCACGGTCCAGGACGCGGAAGCGGTGCAGCAGCGACACCGATTCCAGGTGCCCAACGCGGTCGGAC
GTGAAGCCCATCGCCGTCGCCTGTAGGCGCGACAGGCATTCCTCGGCCTTCGTGTAATACCGGCCATTGA
TCGACCAGCCCAGGTCCTGGCAAAGCTCGTAGAACGTGAAGGTGATCGGCTCGCCGATAGGGGTGCGCTT
CGCGTACTCCAACACCTGCTGCCACACCAGTTCGTCATCGTCGGCCCGCAGCTCGACGCCGGTGTAGGTG
ATCTTCACGTCCTTGTTGACGTGGAAAATGACCTTGTTTTGCAGCGCCTCGCGCGGGATTTTCTTGTTGC
GCGTGGTGAACAGGGCAGAGCGGGCCGTGTCGTTTGGCATCGCTCGCATCGTGTCCGGCCACGGCGCAAT
ATCGAACAAGGAAAGCTGCATTTCCTTGATCTGCTGCTTCGTGTGTTTCAGCAACGCGGCCTGCTTGGCC
TCGCTGACCTGTTTTGCCAGGTCCTCGCCGGCGGTTTTTCGCTTCTTGGTCGTCATAGTTCCTCGCGTGT
CGATGGTCATCGACTTCGCCAAACCTGCCGCCTCCTGTTCGAGACGACGCGAACGCTCCACGGCGGCCGA
TGGCGCGGGCAGGGCAGGGGGAGCCAGTTGCACGCTGTCGCGCTCGATCTTGGCCGTAGCTTGCTGGACC
ATCGAGCCGACGGACTGGAAGGTTTCGCGGGGCGCACGCATGACGGTGCGGCTTGCGATGGTTTCGGCAT
CCTCGGCGGAAAACCCCGCGTCGATCAGTTCTTGCCTGTATGCCTTCCGGTCAAACGTCCGATTCATTCA
CCCTCCTTGCGGGATTGCCCCGACTCACGCCGGGGCAATGTGCCCTTATTCCTGATTTGACCCGCCTGGT
GCCTTGGTGTCCAGATAATCCACCTTATCGGCAATGAAGTCGGTCCCGTAGACCGTCTGGCCGTCCTTCT
CGTACTTGGTATTCCGAATCTTGCCCTGCACGAATACCAGCTCCGCGAAGTCGCTCTTCTTGATGGAGCG
CATGGGGACGTGCTTGGCAATCACGCGCACCCCCCGGCCGTTTTAGCGGCTAAAAAAGTCATGGCTCTGC
CCTCGGGCGGACCACGCCCATCATGACCTTGCCAAGCTCGTCCTGCTTCTCTTCGATCTTCGCCAGCAGG
GCGAGGATCGTGGCATCACCGAACCGCGCCGTGCGCGGGTCGTCGGTGAGCCAGAGTTTCAGCAGGCCGC
CCAGGCGGCCCAGGTCGCCATTGATGCGGGCCAGCTCGCGGACGTGCTCATAGTCCACGACGCCCGTGAT
TTTGTAGCCCTGGCCGACGGCCAGCAGGTAGGCCTACAGGCTCATGCCGGCCGCCGCCGCCTTTTCCTCA
ATCGCTCTTCGTTCGTCTGGAAGGCAGTACACCTTGATAGGTGGGCTGCCCTTCCTGGTTGGCTTGGTTT
CATCAGCCATCCGCTTGCCCTCATCTGTTACGCCGGCGGTAGCCGGCCAGCCTCGCAGAGCAGGATTCCC
GTTGAGCACCGCCAGGTGCGAATAAGGGACAGTGAAGAAGGAACACCCGCTCGCGGGTGGGCCTACTTCA
CCTATCCTGCCCGGCTGACGCCGTTGGATACACCAAGGAAAGTCTACACGAACCCTTTGGCAAAATCCTG
TATATCGTGCGAAAAAGGATGGATATACCGAAAAAATCGCTATAATGACCCCGAAGCAGGGTTATGCAGC
GGAAAAGATCCGTCGACCCTTTCCGACGCTCACCGGGCTGGTTGCCCTCGCCGCTGGGCTGGCGGCCGTC
TATGGCCCTGCAAACGCGCCAGAAACGCCGTCGAAGCCGTGTGCGAGACACCGCGGCCGCCGGCGTTGTG
GATACCTCGCGGAAAACTTGGCCCTCACTGACAGATGAGGGGCGGACGTTGACACTTGAGGGGCCGACTC
ACCCGGCGCGGCGTTGACAGATGAGGGGCAGGCTCGATTTCGGCCGGCGACGTGGAGCTGGCCAGCCTCG
CAAATCGGCGAAAACGCCTGATTTTACGCGAGTTTCCCACAGATGATGTGGACAAGCCTGGGGATAAGTG
CCCTGCGGTATTGACACTTGAGGGGCGCGACTACTGACAGATGAGGGGCGCGATCCTTGACACTTGAGGG
GCAGAGTGCTGACAGATGAGGGGCGCACATATTGACATTTGAGGGGCTGTCCACAGGCAGAAAATCCAGC
ATTTGCAAGGGTTTCCGCCAGTTTTTCGGCCACCGCTAACCTGTCTTTTAACCTGCTTTTAAACCAATAT
TTATAAACCTTGTTTTTAACCAGGGCTGCGCCCTGTGCGCGTGACCGCGCACGCCGAAGGGGGGTGCCCC
CCCTTCTCGAACCCTCCCGGCCCGCTAACGCGGGCCTCCCATCCCCCCAGGGGCTGCGCCCCTCGGCCGC
GAACGGCCTCACCCCAAAAATGGCAGCCAAGCTGACCACTTCTGCGCTCGGCCCTTCCGGCTGGCTGGTT
TATTGCTGATAAATCTGGAGCCGGTGAGCGTGGGTCTCGCGGTATCATTGCAGCACTGGGGCCAGATGGT
AAGCCCTCCCGTATCGTAGTTATCTACACGACGGGGAGTCAGGCAACTATGGATGAACGAAATAGACAGA
TCGCTGAGATAGGTGCCTCACTGATTAAGCATTGGTAACTGTCAGACCAAGTTTACTCATATATACTTTA
GATTGATTTAAAACTTCATTTTTAATTTAAAAGGATCTAGGTGAAGATCCTTTTTGATAATCTCATGACC
AAAATCCCTTAACGTGAGTTTTCGTTCCACTGAGCGTCAGACCCCGTAGAAAAGATCAAAGGATCTTCTT
GAGATCCTTTTTTTCTGCGCGTAATCTGCTGCTTGCAAACAAAAAAACCACCGCTACCAGCGGTGGTTTG
TTTGCCGGATCAAGAGCTACCAACTCTTTTTCCGAAGGTAACTGGCTTCAGCAGAGCGCAGATACCAAAT
ACTGTTCTTCTAGTGTAGCCGTAGTTAGGCCACCACTTCAAGAACTCTGTAGCACCGCCTACATACCTCG
CTCTGCTAATCCTGTTACCAGTGGCTGCTGCCAGTGGCGATAAGTCGTGTCTTACCGGGTTGGACTCAAG
ACGATAGTTACCGGATAAGGCGCAGCGGTCGGGCTGAACGGGGGGTTCGTGCACACAGCCCAGCTTGGAG
CGAACGACCTACACCGAACTGAGATACCTACAGCGTGAGCTATGAGAAAGCGCCACGCTTCCCGAAGGGA
GAAAGGCGGACAGGTATCCGGTAAGCGGCAGGGTCGGAACAGGAGAGCGCACGAGGGAGCTTCCAGGGGG
AAACGCCTGGTATCTTTATAGTCCTGTCGGGTTTCGCCACCTCTGACTTGAGCGTCGATTTTTGTGATGC
TCGTCAGGGGGGCGGAGCCTATGGAAAAACGCCAGCAACGCGGCCTTTTTACGGTTCCTGGCCTTTTGCT
GGCCTTTTCGTTTAAGGGCACCAATAACTGCCTTAAAAAAATTACGCCCCGCCCTGCCACTCATCGCAGT
ACGGCCTATTGGTTAAAAAATGAGCTGATTTAACAAAAATTTAACGCGAATTTTAACAAAATATTAACGC
TTACAATTTCCATTCGCCATTCAGGCTGCGCAACTGTTGGGAAGGGCGATCGGTGCGGGCCTCTTCGCTA
TTACGCCAGCTGGCGAAAGGGGGATGTGCTGCAAGGCGATTAAGTTGGGTAACGCCAGGGTTTTCCCAGT
CACGACGTTGTAAAACGACGGCCAGTGAAACAGACGAAGAATCCATGGTCAATCTGCACGAATTGACCAT
GCTGCACCCAGCGGTGCGCCTGCGCTTGCTGCTGCTTCAAAAACTTTTGCATTACGAATTGCTGCCAGTG
CATGATCACGCATAATACGTTCTGCACCTTCGGCATCACCACAGCTAACTGCATCCAGAACTGCCTGATG
CTGACGATGTGCTGCCAGCAGATGTTCATATTCGGCAGACAGGTCCATCAGATCCAGGGCCAGTGCACCG
GCTGCTGCAAACGGTTCAAAACCATTACGTGCCAGTGCGCTTTCAACTGCACCATTACCTGCTGCGCTAA
CCAGGGTATCATGAAATGCCTGATTATATGCGGCATAACGATCCAGATCTTCACCATTCAGGCGACCGGC
TGCAAACAGTGCTTCACCTTCTGCAATCAGTACAACAAAACGTGCATGGGTTTCTGAGGTCATACCACGT
TCTGCCAGACGACGTGCTGCAAAACCTTCCAGAACACCACGAACTTCAATTGCATCACGAATCTGATCGC
TGCTAACACCACGGGCTGCATAACCACGTGCACCCAGACGAACAACCAGACCTTCTTGTTCCAGTGAACG
CAGTGCGATACGAACCGGCATACGGCTAACACCCAGTGCTGCTGCGGTCGGAATTTCTGCAATACGTTCA
CCACTTTTGATTTCACCGCTTGCAATCATTTTACGCAGTGCCATCATAACACGCTGACCCGGTTTAATAC
GAGGCATGTCCATGTCTATCCTCCTTATTTACGTTCGTTAGTTTAAGCGGGCGCTATCATGCCATACCGC
GAAAGGTTTTGCGCCATTCGATGGCGCGCCGCCAATTATTGAAGGCCTCCCTAACGGGGGGCCTTTTTTT
GTTTCTGGTCTCCCGCTTAACGATCGTTGGCTGATTGGATCCAATTGACAGCTAGCTCAGTCCTAGGTAC
CATTGGATCCAATAGCTGTCACCGGATGTGCTTTCCGGTCTGATGAGTCCGTGAGGACGAAACAGCCTCT
ACAAATAATTTTGTTTAAGAACTGGGAAGAGCGCAGATTAAAGAGGAGAAATACTAGATGGCTTCCTCCG
AAGACGTTATCAAAGAGTTCATGCGTTTCAAAGTTCGTATGGAAGGTTCCGTTAACGGTCACGAGTTCGA
AATCGAAGGTGAAGGTGAAGGTCGTCCGTACGAAGGTACCCAGACCGCTAAACTGAAAGTTACCAAAGGT
GGTCCGCTGCCGTTCGCTTGGGACATCCTGTCCCCGCAGTTCCAGTACGGTTCCAAAGCTTACGTTAAAC
ACCCGGCTGACATCCCGGACTACCTGAAACTGTCCTTCCCGGAAGGTTTCAAATGGGAACGTGTTATGAA
CTTCGAAGACGGTGGTGTTGTTACCGTTACCCAGGACTCCTCCCTGCAAGACGGTGAGTTCATCTACAAA
GTTAAACTGCGTGGTACCAACTTCCCGTCCGACGGTCCGGTTATGCAGAAAAAAACCATGGGTTGGGAAG
CTTCCACCGAACGTATGTACCCGGAAGACGGTGCTCTGAAAGGTGAAATCAAAATGCGTCTGAAACTGAA
AGACGGTGGTCACTACGACGCTGAAGTTAAAACCACCTACATGGCTAAAAAACCGGTTCAGCTGCCGGGT
GCTTACAAAACCGACATCAAACTGGACATCACCTCCCACAACGAAGACTACACCATCGTTGAACAGTACG
AACGTGCTGAAGGTCGTCACTCCACCGGTGCTTAATAACGCTGATAGTGCTAGTGTAGATCGCGCTTTCC
AGTCGGGAAACCTGTCGTGCCAGCTGCATTAATGAATCGGCCAACGCGCGGGGAGAGGCGGTTTGCGTAT
TGGGCGCATGCATAAAAACTGTTGTAATTCATTAAGCATTCTGCCGACATGGAAGCCATCACAAACGGCA
TGATGAACCTGAATCGCCAGCGGCATCAGCACCTTGTCGCCTTGCGTATAATATTTGCCCATGGACGCAC
ACCGTGGAAACGGATGAAGGCACGAACCCAGTTGACATAAGCCTGTTCGGTTCGTAAACTGTAATGCAAG
TAGCGTATGCGCTCACGCAACTGGTCCAGAACCTTGACCGAACGCAGCGGTGGTAACGGCGCAGTGGCGG
TTTTCATGGCTTGTTATGACTGTTTTTTTGTACAGTCTATGCCTCGGGCATCCAAGCAGCAAGCGCGTTA
CGCCGTGGGTCGATGTTTGATGTTATGGAGCAGCAACGATGTTACGCAGCAGCAACGATGTTACGCAGCA
GGGCAGTCGCCCTAAAACAAAGTTAGGTGGCTCAAGTATGGGCATCATTCGCACATGTAGGCTCGGCCCT
GACCAAGTCAAATCCATGCGGGCTGCTCTTGATCTTTTCGGTCGTGAGTTCGGAGACGTAGCCACCTACT
CCCAACATCAGCCGGACTCCGATTACCTCGGGAACTTGCTCCGTAGTAAGACATTCATCGCGCTTGCTGC
CTTCGACCAAGAAGCGGTTGTTGGCGCTCTCGCGGCTTACGTTCTGCCCAAGTTTGAGCAGCCGCGTAGT
GAGATCTATATCTATGATCTCGCAGTCTCCGGAGAGCACCGGAGGCAGGGCATTGCCACCGCGCTCATCA
ATCTCCTCAAGCATGAGGCCAACGCGCTTGGTGCTTATGTGATCTACGTGCAAGCAGATTACGGTGACGA
TCCCGCAGTGGCTCTCTATACAAAGTTGGGCATACGGGAAGAAGTGATGCACTTTGATATCGACCCAAGT
ACCGCCACCTAACAATTCGTTCAAGCCGAGATCGGCTTCCCGGCCGCGGAGTTGTTCGGTAAATTGTCAC
AACGCCGCA
Features (pLannotate 1.2.2; 19 found; start..end, strand, type, name):
     77..229     -  CDS            tetR (fragment): TETR1_ECOLX - Experimental evidence at protein level: Swiss-Prot protein existence level 1. TetR is the repressor of the tetracycline resistance element; its N-terminal region forms a helix-turn-helix structure and binds DNA. Binding of tetracycline to TetR reduces the repressor affinity for the tetracycline resistance gene (tetA) promoter operator sites. From Escherichia coli.
    249..1397    -  CDS            trfA: trans-acting replication protein that binds to and activates oriV
   1527..1631    -  CDS            traI (fragment): TRAI6_ECOLX - Experimental evidence at protein level: Swiss-Prot protein existence level 1. The initiation process of transfer DNA synthesis requires the interaction of at least three plasmid-specific components (TraH, I, and J) at the transfer origin resulting in the assembly of a specialised nucleoprotein complex - the relaxosome. Site- and strand-specific cleavage at the transfer origin is dependent on TraI and TraJ. From Escherichia coli.
   1669..2040    -  CDS            traJ: oriT-recognizing protein; traJ
   2073..2182    -  oriT           oriT: incP origin of transfer
   2328..3036    +  rep_origin     oriV: incP origin of replication
   3044..3257    +  CDS            bla(M) (fragment): β-lactamase lacking the signal sequence; bla(M); allows cytosolic expression of β-lactamase
   3429..4017    +  rep_origin     ori: high-copy-number ColE1/pMB1/pBR322/pUC origin of replication
   4101..4132    -  CDS            CmR (fragment): chloramphenicol acetyltransferase confers resistance to chloramphenicol
   4132..4209    +  rep_origin     M13 ori (fragment): M13 bacteriophage origin of replication; arrow indicates direction of (+) strand synthesis
   4213..4369    -  CDS            lacZα (fragment): LacZα fragment of β-galactosidase; lacZ fragment
   5158..5204    -  promoter       lacI promoter (fragment): lacI
   5295..5319    +  promoter       J23119(SpeI) promoter (fragment): bacterial promoter (Registry of Standard Biological Parts BBa J23119) modified to end with an SpeI site
   5336..5385    +  misc_RNA       sTRSV HHRz: hammerhead ribozyme from the tobacco ringspot virus satellite RNA (Khvorova et al., 2003)
   5448..6122    +  CDS            mRFP1: mRFP1 is a basic (constitutively fluorescent) red fluorescent protein published in 2002, derived from Discosoma sp.. It is reported to be a somewhat slowly-maturing monomer with low acid sensitivity.
   6153..6237    -  CDS            lacI (fragment): lac repressor; lacI; The lac repressor binds to the lac operator to inhibit transcription in E. coli. This inhibition can be relieved by adding lactose or isopropyl-β-D-thiogalactopyranoside (IPTG).
   6248..6364    -  CDS            CmR (fragment): chloramphenicol acetyltransferase; cat; confers resistance to chloramphenicol
   6402..6430    +  promoter       Pc promoter: intI1 (promoter lies within the coding sequence); class 1 integron promoter
   6619..7152    +  CDS            GmR: gentamycin acetyltransferase; aacC1; confers resistance to gentamycin
