[The description below was written by a language model from this plasmid's Addgene catalogue record and pLannotate feature annotations shown in this document.]
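Description:
pKVR5 is a 7.2 kb broad-host-range bacterial expression vector from a plasmid toolbox built for controlled gene expression across the Proteobacteria. It carries two replication systems. The first is the IncP/RK2 oriV with its trans-acting initiator gene trfA, which supports maintenance in a wide range of Gram-negative hosts. The second is a high-copy ColE1/pUC-type origin for convenient propagation in E. coli. An IncP oriT with the adjacent traJ gene, plus a fragment of traI, should allow the plasmid to be mobilised by conjugation when the remaining transfer functions are provided in trans. Selection is by gentamicin, through the aacC1 acetyltransferase gene, which lies downstream of a class 1 integron Pc promoter.

The payload is a vanillate-type inducible expression module, partly derived from a previously deposited sensor strain. The VanR(AM) repressor controls the PVanCC promoter, which drives the monomeric red fluorescent protein mRFP1 as a reporter of promoter activity. The automated annotation does not label VanR itself. The unannotated region upstream of the reporter, next to a lacI promoter fragment on the opposite strand, is a plausible location for the repressor cassette, but the record does not confirm this. The short J23119-like match just upstream of mRFP1 probably reflects the core of the synthetic PVanCC promoter. It is followed by an sTRSV hammerhead ribozyme, which cleaves the 5′ leader to insulate translation from promoter context. Several small fragments (tetR, bla, CmR, lacZα, M13 ori, lacI) appear to be nonfunctional remnants of earlier cloning steps. The plasmid is suited to characterising or applying inducible expression in diverse proteobacterial hosts, and presumably mRFP1 could be replaced by a gene of interest.
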