Addgene plasmid #149469: pKVR5
Purpose: Broad-Host range expression vector, RK2 and pUC origin, VanR(AM) repressor, PVanCC promoter, mRFP, Gentamicin Resistance Marker.
Depositing lab: Christopher Reisch. Depositing organization: University of Florida. Publication: A plasmid toolbox for controlled gene expression across the Proteobacteria. Schuster LA, Reisch CR. Nucleic Acids Res. 2021 Jun 14. pii: 6298615. doi: 10.1093/nar/gkab496. PubMed 34125913.
Backbone
  Vector backbone: Unspecified
  Vector type: Bacterial Expression, Synthetic Biology
Growth in bacteria
  Bacterial resistance: Gentamicin, 10 μg/mL
  Growth temperature: 37°C
  Growth strain: DH5alpha
  Copy number: High Copy
Gene/Insert
  Gene/Insert name: VanR(AM)-mRFP
  Species: Synthetic
  Promoter: PVanCC
  Cloning method: Ligation Independent Cloning
Resource information
  A portion of this plasmid was derived from a plasmid made by: sAJM.1506 was received from Addgene from a deposit by Christopher Voight (Addgene plasmid # 108254)
Terms and licenses: Academic/Nonprofit Terms; Industry Terms: Not Available to Industry
How to cite: pKVR5 was a gift from Christopher Reisch (Addgene plasmid # 149469 ; http://n2t.net/addgene:149469 ; RRID:Addgene_149469)
